>Addgene plasmid #44194 | pcDNA3.1-D2-YFP | addgene full sequence | sequence record 177226 | Addgene NGS Result
[49 nt withheld, positions 1-49]
CCTTTGACGTTGGAGTCCACGTTCTTT
[37 nt withheld, positions 77-113]
ACCCTATCTCGGTCTATTCTTTTGATTTATAAGGGATTTTGCCGATTTCGGCCTATTGGTTAAAAAATGA
GCTGATTTAACAAAAATTTAACGCGAATTAATTCTGTGGAATGTGTGTCAGTTAGGGTGTGGAAAGTCCC
CAGGCTCCCCAGCAGGCAGAAGTATGCAAAGCATGCATCTCAATTAGTCAGCAACCAGGTGTGGAAAGTC
CCCAGGCTCCCCAGCAGGCAGAAGTATGCAAAGCATGCATCTCAATTAGTCAGCAACCATAGTCCCGCCC
CTAACTCCGCCCATCCCGCCCCTAACTCCGCCCAGTTCCGCCCATTCTCCGCCCCATGGCTGACTAATTT
TTTTTATTTATGCAGAGGCCGAGGCCGCCTCTGCCTCTGAGCTATTCCAGAAGTAGTGAGGAGGCTTTTT
TGGAGGCCTAGGCTTTTGCAAAAAGCTCCCGGGAGCTTGTATATCCATTTTCGGATCTGATCAAGAGACA
GGATGAGGATCGTTTCGCATGATTGAACAAGATGGATTGCACGCAGGTTCTCCGGCCGCTTGGGTGGAGA
GGCTATTCGGCTATGACTGGGCACAACAGACAATCGGCTGCTCTGATGCCGCCGTGTTCCGGCTGTCAGC
GCAGGGGCGCCCGGTTCTTTTTGTCAAGACCGACCTGTCCGGTGCCCTGAATGAACTGCAGGACGAGGCA
GCGCGGCTATCGTGGCTGGCCACGACGGGCGTTCCTTGCGCAGCTGTGCTCGACGTTGTCACTGAAGCGG
GAAGGGACTGGCTGCTATTGGGCGAAGTGCCGGGGCAGGATCTCCTGTCATCTCACCTTGCTCCTGCCGA
GAAAGTATCCATCATGGCTGATGCAATGCGGCGGCTGCATACGCTTGATCCGGCTACCTGCCCATTCGAC
CACCAAGCGAAACATCGCATCGAGCGAGCACGTACTCGGATGGAAGCCGGTCTTGTCGATCAGGATGATC
TGGACGAAGAGCATCAGGGGCTCGCGCCAGCCGAACTGTTCGCCAGGCTCAAGGCGCGCATGCCCGACGG
CGAGGATCTCGTCGTGACCCATGGCGATGCCTGCTTGCCGAATATCATGGTGGAAAATGGCCGCTTTTCT
GGATTCATCGACTGTGGCCGGCTGGGTGTGGCGGACCGCTATCAGGACATAGCGTTGGCTACCCGTGATA
TTGCTGAAGAGCTTGGCGGCGAATGGGCTGACCGCTTCCTCGTGCTTTACGGTATCGCCGCTCCCGATTC
GCAGCGCATCGCCTTCTATCGCCTTCTTGACGAGTTCTTCTGAGCGGGACTCTGGGGTTCGAAATGACCG
ACCAAGCGACGCCCAACCTGCCATCACGAGATTTCGATTCCACCGCCGCCTTCTATGAAAGGTTGGGCTT
CGGAATCGTTTTCCGGGACGCCGGCTGGATGATCCTCCAGCGCGGGGATCTCATGCTGGAGTTCTTCGCC
CACCCCAACTTGTTTATTGCAGCTTATAATGGTTACAAATAAAGCAATAGCATCACAAATTTCACAAATA
AAGCATTTTTTTCACTGCATTCTAGTTGTGGTTTGTCCAAACTCATCAATGTATCTTATCATGTCTGTAT
ACCGTCGACCTCTAGCTAGAGCTTGGCGTAATCATGGTCATAGCTGTTTCCTGTGTGAAATTGTTATCCG
CTCACAATTCCACACAACATACGAGCCGGAAGCATAAAGTGTAAAGCCTGGGGTGCCTAATGAGTGAGCT
AACTCACATTAATTGCGTTGCGCTCACTGCCCGCTTTCCAGTCGGGAAACCTGTCGTGCCAGCTGCATTA
ATGAATCGGCCAACGCGCGGGGAGAGGCGGTTTGCGTATTGGGCGCTCTTCCGCTTCCTCGCTCACTGAC
TCGCTGCGCTCGGTCGTTCGGCTGCGGCGAGCGGTATCAGCTCACTCAAAGGCGGTAATACGGTTATCCA
CAGAATCAGGGGATAACGCAGGAAAGAACATGTGAGCAAAAGGCCAGCAAAAGGCCAGGAACCGTAAAAA
GGCCGCGTTGCTGGCGTTTTTCCATAGGCTCCGCCCCCCTGACGAGCATCACAAAAATCGACGCTCAAGT
CAGAGGTGGCGAAACCCGACAGGACTATAAAGATACCAGGCGTTTCCCCCTGGAAGCTCCCTCGTGCGCT
CTCCTGTTCCGACCCTGCCGCTTACCGGATACCTGTCCGCCTTTCTCCCTTCGGGAAGCGTGGCGCTTTC
TCATAGCTCACGCTGTAGGTATCTCAGTTCGGTGTAGGTCGTTCGCTCCAAGCTGGGCTGTGTGCACGAA
CCCCCCGTTCAGCCCGACCGCTGCGCCTTATCCGGTAACTATCGTCTTGAGTCCAACCCGGTAAGACACG
ACTTATCGCCACTGGCAGCAGCCACTGGTAACAGGATTAGCAGAGCGAGGTATGTAGGCGGTGCTACAGA
GTTCTTGAAGTGGTGGCCTAACTACGGCTACACTAGAAGAACAGTATTTGGTATCTGCGCTCTGCTGAAG
CCAGTTACCTTCGGAAAAAGAGTTGGTAGCTCTTGATCCGGCAAACAAACCACCGCTGGTAGCGGTGGTT
TTTTTGTTTGCAAGCAGCAGATTACGCGCAGAAAAAAAGGATCTCAAGAAGATCCTTTGATCTTTTCTAC
GGGGTCTGACGCTCAGTGGAACGAAAACTCACGTTAAGGGATTTTGGTCATGAGATTATCAAAAAGGATC
TTCACCTAGATCCTTTTAAATTAAAAATGAAGTTTTAAATCAATCTAAAGTATATATGAGTAAACTTGGT
CTGACAGTTACCAATGCTTAATCAGTGAGGCACCTATCTCAGCGATCTGTCTATTTCGTTCATCCATAGT
TGCCTGACTCCCCGTCGTGTAGATAACTACGATACGGGAGGGCTTACCATCTGGCCCCAGTGCTGCAATG
ATACCGCGAGACCCACGCTCACCGGCTCCAGATTTATCAGCAATAAACCAGCCAGCCGGAAGGGCCGAGC
GCAGAAGTGGTCCTGCAACTTTATCCGCCTCCATCCAGTCTATTAATTGTTGCCGGGAAGCTAGAGTAAG
TAGTTCGCCAGTTAATAGTTTGCGCAACGTTGTTGCCATTGCTACAGGCATCGTGGTGTCACGCTCGTCG
TTTGGTATGGCTTCATTCAGCTCCGGTTCCCAACGATCAAGGCGAGTTACATGATCCCCCATGTTGTGCA
AAAAAGCGGTTAGCTCCTTCGGTCCTCCGATCGTTGTCAGAAGTAAGTTGGCCGCAGTGTTATCACTCAT
GGTTATGGCAGCACTGCATAATTCTCTTACTGTCATGCCATCCGTAAGATGCTTTTCTGTGACTGGTGAG
TACTCAACCAAGTCATTCTGAGAATAGTGTATGCGGCGACCGAGTTGCTCTTGCCCGGCGTCAATACGGG
ATAATACCGCGCCACATAGCAGAACTTTAAAAGTGCTCATCATTGGAAAACGTTCTTCGGGGCGAAAACT
CTCAAGGATCTTACCGCTGTTGAGATCCAGTTCGATGTAACCCACTCGTGCACCCAACTGATCTTCAGCA
TCTTTTACTTTCACCAGCGTTTCTGGGTGAGCAAAAACAGGAAGGCAAAATGCCGCAAAAAAGGGAATAA
GGGCGACACGGAAATGTTGAATACTCATACTCTTCCTTTTTCAATATTATTGAAGCATTTATCAGGGTTA
TTGTCTCATGAGCGGATACATATTTGAATGTATTTAGAAAAATAAACAAATAGGGGTTCCGCGCACATTT
CCCCGAAAAGTGCCACCTGACGTCGACGGATCGGGAGATCTCCCGATCCCCTATGGTGCACTCTCAGTAC
AATCTGCTCTGATGCCGCATAGTTAAGCCAGTATCTGCTCCCTGCTTGTGTGTTGGAGGTCGCTGAGTAG
TGCGCGAGCAAAATTTAAGCTACAACAAGGCAAGGCTTGACCGACAATTGCATGAAGAATCTGCTTAGGG
TTAGGCGTTTTGCGCTGCTTCGCGATGTACGGGCCAGATATACGCGTTGACATTGATTATTGACTAGTTA
TTAATAGTAATCAATTACGGGGTCATTAGTTCATAGCCCATATATGGAGTTCCGCGTTACATAACTTACG
GTAAATGGCCCGCCTGGCTGACCGCCCAACGACCCCCGCCCATTGACGTCAATAATGACGTATGTTCCCA
TAGTAACGCCAATAGGGACTTTCCATTGACGTCAATGGGTGGAGTATTTACGGTAAACTGCCCACTTGGC
AGTACATCAAGTGTATCATATGCCAAGTACGCCCCCTATTGACGTCAATGACGGTAAATGGCCCGCCTGG
CATTATGCCCAGTACATGACCTTATGGGACTTTCCTACTTGGCAGTACATCTACGTATTAGTCATCGCTA
TTACCATGGTGATGCGGTTTTGGCAGTACATCAATGGGCGTGGATAGCGGTTTGACTCACGGGGATTTCC
AAGTCTCCACCCCATTGACGTCAATGGGAGTTTGTTTTGGCACCAAAATCAACGGGACTTTCCAAAATGT
CGTAACAACTCCGCCCCATTGACGCAAATGGGCGGTAGGCGTGTACGGTGGGAGGTCTATATAAGCAGAG
CTCTCTGGCTAACTAGAGAACCCACTGCTTACTGGCTTATCGAAATTAATACGACTCACTATAGGGAGAC
CCAAGCTGGCTAGCGTTTAAACTTAAGCTTGGTACCATGGATCCACTGAATCTGTCCTGGTATGATGATG
ATCTGGAGAGGCAGAACTGGAGCCGGCCCTTCAATGGGTCAGAAGGGAAGGCAGACAGGCCCCACTACAA
CTACTATGCCATGCTGCTCACCCTCCTCATCTTTATCATCGTCTTTGGCAATGTGCTGGTGTGCATGGCT
GTATCCCGAGAGAAGGCTTTGCAGACCACCACCAACTACTTGATAGTCAGCCTTGCTGTGGCTGATCTTC
TGGTGGCCACACTGGTAATGCCGTGGGTTGTCTACCTGGAGGTGGTGGGTGAGTGGAAATTCAGCAGGAT
TCACTGTGACATCTTTGTCACTCTGGATGTCATGATGTGCACAGCAAGCATCCTGAACCTGTGTGCCATC
AGCATTGACAGGTACACAGCTGTGGCAATGCCCATGCTGTATAACACACGCTACAGCTCCAAGCGCCGAG
TTACTGTCATGATTGCCATTGTCTGGGTCCTGTCCTTCACCATCTCCTGCCCACTGCTCTTCGGACTCAA
CAATACAGACCAGAATGAGTGTATCATTGCCAACCCTGCCTTTGTGGTCTACTCCTCCATTGTCTCATTC
TACGTGCCCTTCATCGTCACTCTGCTGGTCTATATCAAAATCTACATCGTCCTCCGGAAGCGCCGGAAGC
GGGTCAACACCAAGCGCAGCAGTCGAGCTTTCAGAGCCAACCTGAAGACACCACTCAAGGATGCTGCCCG
CCGAGCTCAGGAGCTGGAAATGGAGATGCTGTCAAGCACCAGCCCCCCAGAGAGGACCCGGTATAGCCCC
ATCCCTCCCAGTCACCACCAGCTCACTCTCCCTGATCCATCCCACCACGGCCTACATAGCAACCCTGACA
GTCCTGCCAAACCAGAGAAGAATGGGCACGCCAAGATTGTCAATCCCAGGATTGCCAAGTTCTTTGAGAT
CCAGACCATGCCCAATGGCAAAACCCGGACCTCCCTTAAGACGATGAGCCGCAGAAAGCTCTCCCAGCAG
AAGGAGAAGAAAGCCACTCAGATGCTTGCCATTGTTCTCGGTGTGTTCATCATCTGCTGGCTGCCCTTCT
TCATCACGCACATCCTGAATATACACTGTGATTGCAACATCCCACCAGTCCTCTACAGCGCCTTCACATG
GCTGGGCTATGTCAACAGTGCCGTCAACCCCATCATCTACACCACCTTCAACATCGAGTTCCGCAAGGCC
TTCCTGAAGATCCTCCACTGCTTCTAGAGCTAGCATGAGTAAAGGAGAAGAACTTTTCACTGGAGTTGTC
CCAATTCTTGTTGAATTAGATGGTGATGTTAATGGGCACAAATTTTCTGTCAGTGGAGAGGGTGAAGGTG
ATGCAACATACGGAAAACTTACCCTTAAATTTATTTGCACTACTGGAAAACTACCTGTTCCATGGCCAAC
ACTTGTCACTACTTTCGGTTATGGTCTTATGTGCTTTGCAAGATACCCAGATCATATGAAACAGCATGAC
TTTTTCAAGAGTGCCATGCCCGAAGGTTATGTACAGGAAAGAACTATATTTTTCAAAGATGACGGGAACT
ACAAGACACGTGCTGAAGTCAAGTTTGAAGGTGATACCCTTGTTAATAGAATCGAGTTAAAAGGTATTGA
TTTTAAAGAAGATGGAAACATTCTTGGACACAAATTGGAGTACAACTATAACTCACACAATGTATACATC
ATGGCAGACAAACAAAAGAATGGAATCAAAGTTAACTTCAAAATTAGACACAACATTGAAGATGGAAGCG
TTCAACTAGCAGACCATTATCAACAAAATACTCCAATTGGCGATGGCCCTGTCCTTTTACCAGACAACCA
TTACCTGTCCTATCAATCTAAGCTTTCGAAAGATCCCAACGAAAAGAGAGACCACATGGTCCTTCTTGAG
TTTGTAACAGCTGCTGGGATTACACATGGCATGGATGAACTATACAAATAAGAATTCTGCAGATATCCAG
CACAGTGGCGGCCGCTCGAGTCTAGAGGGCCCGTTTAAACCCGCTGATCAGCCTCGACTGTGCCTTCTAG
TTGCCAGCCATCTGTTGTTTGCCCCTCCCCCGTGCCTTCCTTGACCCTGGAAGGTGCCACTCCCACTGTC
CTTTCCTAATAAAATGAGGAAATTGCATCGCATTGTCTGAGTAGGTGTCATTCTATTCTGGGGGGTGGGG
TGGGGCAGGACAGCAAGGGGGAGGATTGGGAAGACAATAGCAGGCATGCTGGGGATGCGGTGGGCTCTAT
GGCTTCTGAGGCGGAAAGAACCAGCTGGGGCTCTAGGGGGTATCCCC
[124 nt withheld, positions 7161-7284]
C
[91 nt withheld, positions 7286-7376]
A
Features (pLannotate 1.2.2; 21 found; start..end, strand, type, name):
    226..555     +  promoter       SV40 promoter: SV40 enhancer and early promoter
    622..1413    +  CDS            neo: KKA2_KLEPN - Also known as kan, nptII. Experimental evidence at protein level: Swiss-Prot protein existence level 1. Resistance to kanamycin, neomycin, paromomycin, ribostamycin, butirosin and gentamicin B. From Klebsiella pneumoniae.
   1437..1595    +  CDS            ble (fragment): BLE_KLEPN - Experimental evidence at protein level: Swiss-Prot protein existence level 1. Binding protein with a strong affinity to the bleomycin family of antibiotics. Binds to CL990; an antimitotic-antibiotic compound. From Klebsiella pneumoniae.
   1590..1711    +  polyA_signal   SV40 poly(A) signal: SV40 polyadenylation signal
   1784..1800    -  protein_bind   lac operator: The lac repressor binds to the lac operator to inhibit transcription in E. coli. This inhibition can be relieved by adding lactose or isopropyl-β-D-thiogalactopyranoside (IPTG). lac repressor encoded by lacI
   1808..1838    -  promoter       lac promoter: promoter for the E. coli lac operon
   1853..1874    -  protein_bind   CAP binding site: CAP binding activates transcription in the presence of cAMP. E. coli catabolite activator protein
   1887..1979    -  CDS            lacI (fragment): lac repressor; lacI; The lac repressor binds to the lac operator to inhibit transcription in E. coli. This inhibition can be relieved by adding lactose or isopropyl-β-D-thiogalactopyranoside (IPTG).
   2162..2750    -  rep_origin     ori: high-copy-number ColE1/pMB1/pBR322/pUC origin of replication
   2921..3781    -  CDS            AmpR: β-lactamase; bla; confers resistance to ampicillin, carbenicillin, and related antibiotics
   3782..3886    -  promoter       AmpR promoter: bla
   3945..3997    -  misc_feature   bom (fragment): basis of mobility region from pBR322
   4152..4531    +  enhancer       CMV enhancer: human cytomegalovirus immediate early enhancer
   4532..4735    +  promoter       CMV promoter: human cytomegalovirus (CMV) immediate early promoter
   4731..4764    +  LTR            5' LTR (truncated) (fragment): truncated 5' long terminal repeat (LTR) from HIV-1
   4780..4798    +  promoter       T7 promoter: promoter for bacteriophage T7 RNA polymerase
   4840..6084    +  CDS            Drd2 (fragment): DRD2_RAT - Experimental evidence at protein level: Swiss-Prot protein existence level 1. Dopamine receptor whose activity is mediated by G proteins which inhibit adenylyl cyclase (PubMed:1321233). Positively regulates postnatal regression of retinal hyaloid vessels via suppression of VEGFR2/KDR activity, downstream of OPN5 (By similarity). From Rattus norvegicus (Rat).
   6101..6811    +  CDS            mCitrine: mCitrine is a basic (constitutively fluorescent) yellow fluorescent protein published in 2001, derived from Aequorea victoria.
   6891..7115    +  polyA_signal   bGH poly(A) signal: bovine growth hormone polyadenylation signal
   7119..7140    +  promoter       SV40 promoter (fragment): SV40 enhancer and early promoter
   7161..212     +  rep_origin     f1 ori (across the origin) (sequence partly withheld): f1 bacteriophage origin of replication; arrow indicates direction of (+) strand synthesis
