[The description below was written by a language model from this plasmid's Addgene catalogue record and pLannotate feature annotations shown in this document.]
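Description:
pcDNA3.1-D2-YFP is a mammalian expression plasmid built on the Invitrogen pcDNA3.1 backbone, about 7.4 kb in total, that encodes the rat dopamine D2 receptor (Drd2) fused at its C terminus to a yellow fluorescent protein. It is maintained in E. coli as a high-copy plasmid through a ColE1/pUC-type origin and selected with ampicillin via the β-lactamase gene. An f1 origin is also present, allowing single-stranded DNA production. For stable selection in mammalian cells, an SV40 enhancer/early promoter drives a neomycin phosphotransferase gene terminated by an SV40 polyadenylation signal, giving G418 resistance. The small ble, lacI, bom and HIV-1 LTR matches in the annotation are short fragments, most likely backbone remnants or incidental similarity rather than functional parts.

The expression cassette uses the human CMV immediate-early enhancer and promoter, followed by a T7 promoter that serves as a sequencing primer site and could support in vitro transcription. The 1,245 bp Drd2 coding region was inserted between KpnI and EcoRI sites, both retained. It is followed after a short linker by the fluorescent protein, and the transcript is terminated by the bovine growth hormone polyadenylation signal. The catalogue calls the tag YFP, while sequence annotation identifies it most closely as mCitrine, an Aequorea-derived yellow variant. D2 is a G protein-coupled receptor that signals through G proteins inhibiting adenylyl cyclase. The fusion allows the receptor's expression and membrane localization to be seen in live cells. The associated publication concerns the shuttling of G protein subunits between the plasma membrane and intracellular membranes, which suggests use in imaging studies of receptor-driven G protein signalling, although the record does not spell out the construct's exact role.
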