Addgene plasmid #44194: pcDNA3.1-D2-YFP
Depositing lab: Narasimhan Gautam. Publication: Shuttling of G protein subunits between the plasma membrane and intracellular membranes. Chisari M, Saini DK, Kalyanaraman V, Gautam N. J Biol Chem. 2007 Aug 17;282(33):24092-8. Epub 2007 Jun 18. 10.1074/jbc.M704246200 PubMed 17576765.
Backbone
  Vector backbone: pcDNA3.1
  Backbone manufacturer: Invitrogen
  Backbone size w/o insert (bp): 5428
  Total vector size (bp): 7373
  Vector type: Mammalian Expression
  Selectable markers: Neomycin (select with G418)
Growth in bacteria
  Bacterial resistance: Ampicillin, 100 μg/mL
  Growth temperature: 37°C
  Growth strain: Top10
  Copy number: High Copy
Gene/Insert
  Gene/Insert name: Dopamine D2
  Species: R. norvegicus (rat)
  Insert size (bp): 1245
  GenBank ID: M36831
  Entrez Gene: Drd2
  Promoter: CMV
  Tag / fusion protein: YFP (C terminal on insert)
  Cloning method: Restriction Enzyme; 5′ cloning site KpnI (not destroyed); 3′ cloning site EcoR1 (not destroyed)
  Sequencing primers: 5′ T7; 3′ BGH primer
Terms and licenses: Academic/Nonprofit Terms; Industry Terms: Not Available to Industry
How to cite: pcDNA3.1-D2-YFP was a gift from Narasimhan Gautam (Addgene plasmid # 44194)
