>Addgene plasmid #44194 | pcDNA3.1-D2-YFP | depositor partial sequence | sequence record 59917 | D2 sequence with T7 primer
GCNCGNTTAACTTAGCTTGGGACCATGGATCCACTGAATCTGTCCTGGTATGATGATGATCTTNAGAGGC
AGAACTGGAGCCGGCCCTTCAATGGGTCAGAATGGAAGGCAGACAGGCCCCACTACAACTACTATGCCAT
GCTGCTCACCCTCCTCATCTTTATCATCGTCTTTNGCAATGTGCTGGTGTGCATGGCTGTATCCCGAGAG
AAGGCTTTGCAGACCACCACCAACTACTTGATAGTCAGCCTTGCTGTGGCTGATCTTCTGGTGGCCACAC
TGGTAATGCCGTGGGTTGTCTACCTGGAGGTGGTGGGTGAGTGGAAATTCAGCAGGATTCACTGTGACAT
CTTTGTCACTCTGGATGTCATGATGTGCACAGCAAGCATCCTGAACCTGTGTGCCATCAGCATTGACAGG
TACACAGCTGTGGCAATGCCCATGCTGTATAACACACGCTACAGCTCCAAGCGCCGAGTTACTGTCATGA
TTGCCATTGTCTGGGTCCTGTCCTTCACCATCTCCTGCCCACTGCTCTTCGGACTCAACAATACAGACCA
GAATGAGTGTATCATTGCCAACCCTGCCTTTGTGGTCTACTCCTCCATTGTCTCATTCTACGTGCCCTTC
ATCGTCACTCTGCTGGTCTATATCAAAATCTACATCGTCCTCCGGAAGCGCCGGAAGCGGGTCAACACCA
AGCGCAGCAGTCGAGCTTTCAGAGCCAACCTGAAGACACCACTCAAGGATGCTGCCCGCCGAGCTCAGGA
GCTGGAAATGGAGATGCTGTCAAGCACCAGCCCCCCC
