>Addgene plasmid #44194 | pcDNA3.1-D2-YFP | depositor partial sequence | sequence record 59918 | YFP sequence with BGH primer
CTAGACTCGAGCGGCCGCCACTGCNGCTGGATATCTGCAGAATTCTTATTTGTATAGTTCATCCATGCCA
TGTGTAATCCCAGCAGCTGTTACAAACTCAAGAAGGACCATGTGGTCTCTCTTTTCGTTGGGATCTTTCG
AAAGCTTAGATTGATAGGACAGGTAATGGTTGTCTGGTAAAAGGACAGGGCCATCGCCAATTGGAGTATT
TTGTTGATAATGGTCTGCTAGTTGAACGCTTCCATCTTCAATGTTGTGTCTAATTTTGAAGTTAACTTTG
ATTCCATTCTTTTGTTTGTCTGCCATGATGTATACATTGTGTGAGTTATAGTTGTACTCCAATTTGTGTC
CAAGAATGTTTCCATCTTCTTTAAAATCAATACCTTTTAACTCGATTCTATTAACAAGGGTATCACCTTC
AAACTTGACTTCAGCACGTGTCTTGTAGTTCCCGTCATCTTTGAAAAATATAGTTCTTTCCTGTACATAA
CCTTCGGGCATGGCACTCTTGAAAAAGTCATGCTGTTTCATATGATCTGGGTATCTTGCAAAGCACATAA
GACCATAACCGAAAGTAGTGACAAGTGTTGGCCATGGAACAGGTAGTTTTCCAGTAGTGCAAATAAATTT
AAGGGTAAGTTTTCCGTATGTTGCATCACCTTCACCCTCTCCACTGACAGAAAATTTGTGCCCATTAACA
TCACCATCTAATTCAACAAGAATTGGGACAACTCCAGTGAAAAGTTCTTCTCCTTTACTCATGCTAGCTC
TAGAGCAGTGCAAGATCTTCATGAAGGCCTTGCGGAACTCGATGTTGAAGGT
