>Addgene plasmid #44194 | pcDNA3.1-D2-YFP | addgene partial sequence | sequence record 109308 | CMV-F 5'-CGCAAATGGGCGGTAGGCGTG-3'
CCCACTGCTTACTGGCTTATCGAAATTAATACGACTCACTATAGGGAGACCCAAGCTGGCTAGCGTTTAA
ACTTAAGCTTGGTACCATGGATCCACTGAATCTGTCCTGGTATGATGATGATCTGGAGAGGCAGAACTGG
AGCCGGCCCTTCAATGGGTCAGAAGGGAAGGCAGACAGGCCCCACTACAACTACTATGCCATGCTGCTCA
CCCTCCTCATCTTTATCATCGTCTTTGGCAATGTGCTGGTGTGCATGGCTGTATCCCGAGAGAAGGCTTT
GCAGACCACCACCAACTACTTGATAGTCAGCCTTGCTGTGGCTGATCTTCTGGTGGCCACACTGGTAATG
CCGTGGGTTGTCTACCTGGAGGTGGTGGGTGAGTGGAAATTCAGCAGGATTCACTGTGACATCTTTGTCA
CTCTGGATGTCATGATGTGCACAGCAAGCATCCTGAACCTGTGTGCCATCAGCATTGACAGGTACACAGC
TGTGGCAATGCCCATGCTGTATAACACACGCTACAGCTCCAAGCGCCGAGTTACTGTCATGATTGCCATT
GTCTGGGTCCTGTCCTTCACCATCTCCTGCCCACTGCTCTTCGGACTCAACAATACAGACCAGAATGAGT
GTATCATTGCCAACCCTGCCTTTGTGGTCTACTCCTCCATTGTCTCATTCTACGTGCCCTTCATCGTCAC
TCTGCTGGTCTATATCAAAATCTACATCGTCCTCCGGAAGCGCCGGAAGCGGGTCAACACCAAGCGCAGC
AGTCGAGCTTTCAGAGCCAACCTGAAGACACCACTCAAGGATGCTGCCCGCCGAGCTCAGGAGCTGGAAA
TGGAGATGCTGTCAAGCACCAG
