>Addgene plasmid #44194 | pcDNA3.1-D2-YFP | addgene partial sequence | sequence record 109316 | BGH-rev 5'-TAGAAGGCACAGTCGAGG-3'
CTGGATATCTGCAGAATTCTTATTTGTATAGTTCATCCATGCCATGTGTAATCCCAGCAGCTGTTACAAA
CTCAAGAAGGACCATGTGGTCTCTCTTTTCGTTGGGATCTTTCGAAAGCTTAGATTGATAGGACAGGTAA
TGGTTGTCTGGTAAAAGGACAGGGCCATCGCCAATTGGAGTATTTTGTTGATAATGGTCTGCTAGTTGAA
CGCTTCCATCTTCAATGTTGTGTCTAATTTTGAAGTTAACTTTGATTCCATTCTTTTGTTTGTCTGCCAT
GATGTATACATTGTGTGAGTTATAGTTGTACTCCAATTTGTGTCCAAGAATGTTTCCATCTTCTTTAAAA
TCAATACCTTTTAACTCGATTCTATTAACAAGGGTATCACCTTCAAACTTGACTTCAGCACGTGTCTTGT
AGTTCCCGTCATCTTTGAAAAATATAGTTCTTTCCTGTACATAACCTTCGGGCATGGCACTCTTGAAAAA
GTCATGCTGTTTCATATGATCTGGGTATCTTGCAAAGCACATAAGACCATAACCGAAAGTAGTGACAAGT
GTTGGCCATGGAACAGGTAGTTTTCCAGTAGTGCAAATAAATTTAAGGGTAAGTTTTCCGTATGTTGCAT
CACCTTCACCCTCTCCACTGACAGAAAATTTGTGCCCATTAACATCACCATCTAATTCAACAAGAATTGG
GACAACTCCAGTGAAAAGTTCTTCTCCTTTACTCATGCTAGCTCTAGAAGCAGTGGAGGATCTTCAGGAA
GGCCTTGCGGAACTCGATGTTGAAGGTGGTGTAGATGATGGGGTTGACGGCACTGTTGACATAGCCCAGC
CATGTGAAGGCGCTGTAGAGGACTGGTGGGATGTTGCAATCACAGTGTATATTCA
